Addgene plasmid #112237: p006-GFP-Logic-AND
Purpose: GFP from jellyfish Aquorea sp. under D61 AND gate-like ara+lac promoter with AraC repressor; lacI repressor; kanamycin resistant.
Depositing lab: Jaroslaw Bryk. Depositing organization: University of Huddersfield. Publication: UNIGEMS: plasmids and parts to facilitate teaching on assembly, gene expression control and logic in E. coli. Siddall A, Williams AA, Sanders J, Denton JA, Madden D, Schollar J, Bryk J. bioRxiv 2021.06.20.449138 10.1101/2021.06.20.449138.
Backbone
  Vector backbone: pJ401
  Backbone manufacturer: DNA2.0
  Backbone size w/o insert (bp): 3541
  Total vector size (bp): 5533
  Vector type: Bacterial Expression
Growth in bacteria
  Bacterial resistance: Kanamycin, 50 μg/mL
  Growth temperature: 37°C
  Growth strain: DH5alpha
  Copy number: High Copy
Gene/Insert 1
  Gene/Insert name: GFP under control of doubly-repressible promoter
  Species: A. victoria
  Insert size (bp): 2052
  Promoter: AND-gate
  Cloning method: Gibson Cloning
  Sequencing primers: 5′ CTCGAAAATAATAAAGGGAAAATCAG; 3′ CTCAGAAGTGAAACGCCGTA
Gene/Insert 2
  Gene/Insert name: GFP
  Species: A. victoria
  Insert size (bp): 717
  Promoter: AND-gate
  Cloning method: Gibson Cloning
  Sequencing primers: 5′ CTCGAAAATAATAAAGGGAAAATCAG; 3′ CTCAGAAGTGAAACGCCGTA
Gene/Insert 3
  Gene/Insert name: araC
  Species: E. coli
  Insert size (bp): 879
  Promoter: pLacI
  Cloning method: Gibson Cloning
  Sequencing primers: 5′ CTCGAAAATAATAAAGGGAAAATCAG; 3′ CTCAGAAGTGAAACGCCGTA
Terms and licenses: Academic/Nonprofit Terms; Industry Terms: Not Available to Industry
Depositor comments: Please visit https://www.biorxiv.org/content/10.1101/2021.06.20.449138v1 for bioRxiv preprint.
How to cite: p006-GFP-Logic-AND was a gift from Jaroslaw Bryk (Addgene plasmid # 112237 ; http://n2t.net/addgene:112237 ; RRID:Addgene_112237)
