[The description below was written by a language model from this plasmid's Addgene catalogue record and pLannotate feature annotations shown in this document.]
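Description:
p006-GFP-Logic-AND is a 5,533 bp bacterial expression plasmid built on the pJ401 backbone (DNA2.0) for use in E. coli. It replicates from a high-copy ColE1/pUC-type origin and is selected with kanamycin through an aph(3')-Ia (KanR) gene that appears to be driven by a fragment of the bla (AmpR) promoter. The two available sequence records, one from the depositor and one from repository sequencing, are the same length and carry the same features in the same order. They differ only in where numbering starts on the circular map.

The payload is an Aequorea victoria GFP reporter placed under a hybrid "AND-gate" ara+lac promoter (called D61 in the record), assembled by Gibson cloning. The annotation picks up a lac operator just upstream of the GFP coding sequence, but the arabinose-responsive part of the promoter is not annotated separately. Both regulators are supplied on the plasmid. araC is transcribed divergently from GFP under a lacI promoter fragment, and lacI is expressed from its own promoter downstream of KanR. Because LacI blocks transcription at the operator until IPTG or lactose is present, and AraC controls the ara element in response to L-arabinose, strong GFP output should require both inducers together, mimicking a Boolean AND gate. Fragments of the rrnB T1 and T2 terminators, along with a 5S rRNA segment, flank the cassette and presumably insulate it from neighbouring transcription.

The plasmid belongs to a collection of parts designed for teaching DNA assembly, control of gene expression and genetic logic in E. coli, with fluorescence as a simple visible readout.
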