Features (pLannotate 1.2.2; 14 found; start..end, strand, type, name):
    476..1064    +  rep_origin     ori: high-copy-number ColE1/pMB1/pBR322/pUC origin of replication
   1289..1306    +  terminator     rrnB T2 terminator (fragment): transcription terminator T2 from the E. coli rrnB gene
   1331..1350    -  CDS            lacZα (fragment): LacZα fragment of β-galactosidase; lacZ fragment
   1703..2581    -  CDS            araC: L-arabinose regulatory protein; araC
   2582..2655    -  promoter       lacI promoter (fragment): lacI
   2800..2816    +  protein_bind   lac operator: The lac repressor binds to the lac operator to inhibit transcription in E. coli. This inhibition can be relieved by adding lactose or isopropyl-β-D-thiogalactopyranoside (IPTG). lac repressor encoded by lacI
   2859..3574    +  CDS            GFP (fragment): Aequoria victoria green fluorescent protein
   3608..3648    -  terminator     rrnB T1 terminator (fragment): transcription terminator T1 from the E. coli rrnB gene
   3650..3765    -  ncRNA          5S rRNA: Accession: RF00001 - 5S ribosomal RNA
   3796..3820    +  CDS            KanR (fragment): aminoglycoside phosphotransferase; aph(3')-Ia; confers resistance to kanamycin in bacteria or G418 (Geneticin®) in eukaryotes
   3850..3946    +  promoter       AmpR promoter (fragment): bla
   3949..4758    +  CDS            KanR: aminoglycoside phosphotransferase; aph(3')-Ia; confers resistance to kanamycin in bacteria or G418 (Geneticin®) in eukaryotes
   4767..4840    +  promoter       lacI promoter (fragment): lacI
   4841..387     +  CDS            lacI (across the origin): LACI_ECOLI - Experimental evidence at protein level: Swiss-Prot protein existence level 1. Repressor of the lactose operon. Binds allolactose as an inducer. From Escherichia coli (strain K12).
>Addgene plasmid #112237 | p006-GFP-Logic-AND | depositor full sequence | sequence record 212515 | p006-GFP-Logic-AND sequence 5533 bps
ATGCTGAATGAGGGCATCGTTCCCACTGCGATGCTGGTTGCCAACGATCAGATGGCGCTGGGCGCAATGC
GCGCCATTACCGAGTCCGGGCTGCGCGTTGGTGCGGATATCTCGGTAGTGGGATACGACGATACCGAAGA
TAGCTCATGTTATATCCCGCCGTTAACCACCATCAAACAGGATTTTCGCCTGCTGGGGCAAACCAGCGTG
GACCGCTTGCTGCAACTCTCTCAGGGCCAGGCGGTGAAGGGCAATCAGCTGTTGCCAGTCTCACTGGTGA
AAAGAAAAACCACCCTGGCGCCCAATACGCAAACCGCCTCTCCCCGCGCGTTGGCCGATTCATTAATGCA
GCTGGCACGACAGGTTTCCCGACTGGAAAGCGGGCAGTGACTCATGACCAAAATCCCTTAACGTGAGTTA
CGCGCGCGTCGTTCCACTGAGCGTCAGACCCCGTAGAAAAGATCAAAGGATCTTCTTGAGATCCTTTTTT
TCTGCGCGTAATCTGCTGCTTGCAAACAAAAAAACCACCGCTACCAGCGGTGGTTTGTTTGCCGGATCAA
GAGCTACCAACTCTTTTTCCGAAGGTAACTGGCTTCAGCAGAGCGCAGATACCAAATACTGTTCTTCTAG
TGTAGCCGTAGTTAGCCCACCACTTCAAGAACTCTGTAGCACCGCCTACATACCTCGCTCTGCTAATCCT
GTTACCAGTGGCTGCTGCCAGTGGCGATAAGTCGTGTCTTACCGGGTTGGACTCAAGACGATAGTTACCG
GATAAGGCGCAGCGGTCGGGCTGAACGGGGGGTTCGTGCACACAGCCCAGCTTGGAGCGAACGACCTACA
CCGAACTGAGATACCTACAGCGTGAGCTATGAGAAAGCGCCACGCTTCCCGAAGGGAGAAAGGCGGACAG
GTATCCGGTAAGCGGCAGGGTCGGAACAGGAGAGCGCACGAGGGAGCTTCCAGGGGGAAACGCCTGGTAT
CTTTATAGTCCTGTCGGGTTTCGCCACCTCTGACTTGAGCGTCGATTTTTGTGATGCTCGTCAGGGGGGC
GGAGCCTATGGAAAAACGCCAGCAACGCGGCCTTTTTACGGTTCCTGGCCTTTTGCTGGCCTTTTGCTCA
CATGTTCTTTCCTGCGTTATCCCCTGATTCTGTGGATAACCGTATTACCGCCTTTGAGTGAGCTGATACC
GCTCGCCGCAGCCGAACGACCGAGCGCAGCGAGTCAGTGAGCGAGGAAGCGGAAGGCGAGAGTAGGGAAC
TGCCAGGCATCAAACTAAGCAGAAGGCCCCTGACGGATGGCCTTTTTGCGTTTCTACAAACTCTTTCTGT
GTTGTAAAACGACGGCCAGTCTTAAGCTCGGGCCCCCTGGGCGGTTCTGATAACGAGTAATCGTTAATCC
GCAAATAACGTAAAAACCCGCTTCGGCGGGTTTTTTTATGGGGGGAGTTTAGGGAAAGAGCATTTGTCAG
AATATTTAAGGGCGCCTGTCACTTTGCTTGATATATGAGAATTATTTAACCTTATAAATGAGAAAAAAGC
AACGCACTTTAAATAAGATACGTTGCTTTTTCGATTGATGAACACCTATAATTAAACTATTCATCTATTA
TTTATGATTTTTTGTATATACAATATTTCTAGTTTGTTAAAGAGAATTAAGAAAATAAATCTCGAAAATA
ATAAAGGGAAAATCAGTTATACTTATGACAACTTGACGGCTACATCATTCACTTTTTCTTCACAACCGGC
ACGGAACTCGCTCGGGCTGGCCCCGGTGCATTTTTTAAATACCCGCGAGAAATAGAGTTGATCGTCAAAA
CCAACATTGCGACCGACGGTGGCGATAGGCATCCGGGTGGTGCTCAAAAGCAGCTTCGCCTGGCTGATAC
GTTGGTCCTCGCGCCAGCTTAAGACGCTAATCCCTAACTGCTGGCGGAAAAGATGTGACAGACGCGACGG
CGACAAGCAAACATGCTGTGCGACGCTGGCGATATCAAAATTGCTGTCTGCCAGGTGATCGCTGATGTAC
TGACAAGCCTCGCGTACCCGATTATCCATCGGTGGATGGAGCGACTCGTTAATCGCTTCCATGCGCCGCA
GTAACAATTGCTCAAGCAGATTTATCGCCAGCAGCTCCGAATAGCGCCCTTCCCCTTGCCCGGCGTTAAT
GATTTGCCCAAACAGGTCGCTGAAATGCGGCTGGTGCGCTTCATCCGGGCGAAAGAACCCCGTATTGGCA
AATATTGACGGCCAGTTAAGCCATTCATGCCAGTAGGCGCGCGGACGAAAGTAAACCCACTGGTGATACC
ATTCGCGAGCCTCCGGATGACGACCGTAGTGATGAATCTCTCCTGGCGGGAACAGCAAAATATCACCCGG
TCGGCAAACAAATTCTCGTCCCTGATTTTTCACCACCCCCTGACCGCGAATGGTGAGATTGAGAATATAA
CCTTTCATTCCCAGCGGTCGGTCGATAAAAAAATCGAGATAACCGTTGGCCTCAATCGGCGTTAAACCCG
CCACCAGATGGGCATTAAACGAGTATCCCGGCAGCAGGGGATCATTTTGCGCTTCAGCCATATTCACCAC
CCTGAATTGACTCTCTTCCGGGCGCTATCATGCCATACCGCGAAAGGTTTTGCGCCATTCGATGGGCTTC
CTAATGGAATACGATGACATGTGGATGGGCAGTGGCCGGTTGTTACACGCCTACCGCGATGCTGAATGAC
CCGGACTAAAGTGGCGAAAATTATGTACAACGTCGTGTTAGCTGCCTTTTAGCAATTTTATCCATAGACT
TGTGAGCGGATAACAATGATACTTGAATACATCTGGCGGTGATAAGGCGTTACCCAACATGAGTAAAGGA
GAAGAACTTTTCACTAGAGTTGTCCCAATTCTTGTTGAATTAGACGGTGATGTTAATGGGCACAAATTTT
CTGTCAGTGGAGAGGGAGAAGGTGATGCAACATACGGAAAACTTACCCTTAAATTTATTTGCACTACTGG
AAAACTACCAGTTCCGTGGCCAACACTTGTCACTACTCTCTCTTATGGTGTTCAATGCTTTTCGAGATAC
CCAGATCACATGAAACGGCATGACTTTTTCAAGAGTGCCATGCCCGAGGGTTATGTACAGGAAAGAACTA
TATTTTTCAAAGATGACGGGAACTACAAGACACGTGCTGAAGTCAAGTTTGAAGGTGATACCCTTGTTAA
TAGAATCGAGTTAAAAGGTGTTGATTTTAAAGAAGATGGAAACATTCTTGGACACAAATTGGAATACAAC
TATAACTCACACAATGTATACATCATGGCAGACAAACAAAAGAATGGAATCAAAGCTAACTTCAAAGTTA
GACACAACATTGAAGATGGAAGCGTTCAACTGGCAGACCATTATCAACAAAATACTCCAATTGGCGATGG
CCCTGTCCTTTTACCAGACAACCATTACCTGTCCACACAATCTGCCCTTTCGAAAGATCCCAACGAAAAG
AGAGACCACATGGTCCTTCTTGAGTTTGTAACAGCTGCTGGGATTACACATGGCATGGATGAACTATACA
AATAACCCCAAGGGCGACACCCCCTAATTAGCCCGGGCGAAAGGCCCAGTCTTTCGACTGAGCCTTTCGT
TTTATTTGATGCCTGGCAGTTCCCTACTCTCGCATGGGGAGTCCCCACACTACCATCGGCGCTACGGCGT
TTCACTTCTGAGTTCGGCATGGGGTCAGGTGGGACCACCGCGCTACTGCCGCCAGGCAAACAAGGGGTGT
TATGAGCCATATTCAGGTATAAATGGGCTCGCGATAATGTTCAGAATTGGTTAATTGGTTGTAACACTGA
CCCCTATTTGTTTATTTTTCTAAATACATTCAAATATGTATCCGCTCATGAGACAATAACCCTGATAAAT
GCTTCAATAATATTGAAAAAGGAAGAATATGAGCCATATTCAACGGGAAACGTCGAGGCCGCGATTAAAT
TCCAACATGGATGCTGATTTATATGGGTATAAATGGGCTCGCGATAATGTCGGGCAATCAGGTGCGACAA
TCTATCGCTTGTATGGGAAGCCCGATGCGCCAGAGTTGTTTCTGAAACATGGCAAAGGTAGCGTTGCCAA
TGATGTTACAGATGAGATGGTCAGACTAAACTGGCTGACGGAATTTATGCCACTTCCGACCATCAAGCAT
TTTATCCGTACTCCTGATGATGCATGGTTACTCACCACTGCGATCCCCGGAAAAACAGCGTTCCAGGTAT
TAGAAGAATATCCTGATTCAGGTGAAAATATTGTTGATGCGCTGGCAGTGTTCCTGCGCCGGTTGCACTC
GATTCCTGTTTGTAATTGTCCTTTTAACAGCGATCGCGTATTTCGCCTCGCTCAGGCGCAATCACGAATG
AATAACGGTTTGGTTGATGCGAGTGATTTTGATGACGAGCGTAATGGCTGGCCTGTTGAACAAGTCTGGA
AAGAAATGCATAAACTTTTGCCATTCTCACCGGATTCAGTCGTCACTCATGGTGATTTCTCACTTGATAA
CCTTATTTTTGACGAGGGGAAATTAATAGGTTGTATTGATGTTGGACGAGTCGGAATCGCAGACCGATAC
CAGGATCTTGCCATCCTATGGAACTGCCTCGGTGAGTTTTCTCCTTCATTACAGAAACGGCTTTTTCAAA
AATATGGTATTGATAATCCTGATATGAATAAATTGCAGTTTCATTTGATGCTCGATGAGTTTTTCTAAGC
GGCGCGCCATCGAATGGCGCAAAACCTTTCGCGGTATGGCATGATAGCGCCCGGAAGAGAGTCAATTCAG
GGTGGTGAATATGAAACCAGTAACGTTATACGATGTCGCAGAGTATGCCGGTGTCTCTTATCAGACCGTT
TCCCGCGTGGTGAACCAGGCCAGCCACGTTTCTGCGAAAACGCGGGAAAAAGTGGAAGCGGCGATGGCGG
AGCTGAATTACATTCCCAACCGCGTGGCACAACAACTGGCGGGCAAACAGTCGTTGCTGATTGGCGTTGC
CACCTCCAGTCTGGCCCTGCACGCGCCGTCGCAAATTGTCGCGGCGATTAAATCTCGCGCCGATCAACTG
GGTGCCAGCGTGGTGGTGTCGATGGTAGAACGAAGCGGCGTCGAAGCCTGTAAAGCGGCGGTGCACAATC
TTCTCGCGCAACGCGTCAGTGGGCTGATCATTAACTATCCGCTGGATGACCAGGATGCCATTGCTGTGGA
AGCTGCCTGCACTAATGTTCCGGCGTTATTTCTTGATGTCTCTGACCAGACACCCATCAACAGTATTATT
TTCTCCCATGAGGACGGTACGCGACTGGGCGTGGAGCATCTGGTCGCATTGGGTCACCAGCAAATCGCGC
TGTTAGCGGGCCCATTAAGTTCTGTCTCGGCGCGTCTGCGTCTGGCTGGCTGGCATAAATATCTCACTCG
CAATCAAATTCAGCCGATAGCGGAACGGGAAGGCGACTGGAGTGCCATGTCCGGTTTTCAACAAACCATG
CAA
