Features (pLannotate 1.2.2; 14 found; start..end, strand, type, name):
      1..1080    +  CDS            lacI: LACI_ECOLI - Experimental evidence at protein level: Swiss-Prot protein existence level 1. Repressor of the lactose operon. Binds allolactose as an inducer. From Escherichia coli (strain K12).
   1169..1757    +  rep_origin     ori: high-copy-number ColE1/pMB1/pBR322/pUC origin of replication
   1982..1999    +  terminator     rrnB T2 terminator (fragment): transcription terminator T2 from the E. coli rrnB gene
   2024..2043    -  CDS            lacZα (fragment): LacZα fragment of β-galactosidase; lacZ fragment
   2396..3274    -  CDS            araC: L-arabinose regulatory protein; araC
   3275..3348    -  promoter       lacI promoter (fragment): lacI
   3493..3509    +  protein_bind   lac operator: The lac repressor binds to the lac operator to inhibit transcription in E. coli. This inhibition can be relieved by adding lactose or isopropyl-β-D-thiogalactopyranoside (IPTG). lac repressor encoded by lacI
   3552..4267    +  CDS            GFP (fragment): Aequoria victoria green fluorescent protein
   4301..4341    -  terminator     rrnB T1 terminator (fragment): transcription terminator T1 from the E. coli rrnB gene
   4343..4458    -  ncRNA          5S rRNA: Accession: RF00001 - 5S ribosomal RNA
   4489..4513    +  CDS            KanR (fragment): aminoglycoside phosphotransferase; aph(3')-Ia; confers resistance to kanamycin in bacteria or G418 (Geneticin®) in eukaryotes
   4543..4639    +  promoter       AmpR promoter (fragment): bla
   4642..5451    +  CDS            KanR: aminoglycoside phosphotransferase; aph(3')-Ia; confers resistance to kanamycin in bacteria or G418 (Geneticin®) in eukaryotes
   5460..5533    +  promoter       lacI promoter (fragment): lacI
>Addgene plasmid #112237 | p006-GFP-Logic-AND | addgene full sequence | sequence record 218819 | Addgene NGS Result
ATGAAACCAGTAACGTTATACGATGTCGCAGAGTATGCCGGTGTCTCTTATCAGACCGTTTCCCGCGTGG
TGAACCAGGCCAGCCACGTTTCTGCGAAAACGCGGGAAAAAGTGGAAGCGGCGATGGCGGAGCTGAATTA
CATTCCCAACCGCGTGGCACAACAACTGGCGGGCAAACAGTCGTTGCTGATTGGCGTTGCCACCTCCAGT
CTGGCCCTGCACGCGCCGTCGCAAATTGTCGCGGCGATTAAATCTCGCGCCGATCAACTGGGTGCCAGCG
TGGTGGTGTCGATGGTAGAACGAAGCGGCGTCGAAGCCTGTAAAGCGGCGGTGCACAATCTTCTCGCGCA
ACGCGTCAGTGGGCTGATCATTAACTATCCGCTGGATGACCAGGATGCCATTGCTGTGGAAGCTGCCTGC
ACTAATGTTCCGGCGTTATTTCTTGATGTCTCTGACCAGACACCCATCAACAGTATTATTTTCTCCCATG
AGGACGGTACGCGACTGGGCGTGGAGCATCTGGTCGCATTGGGTCACCAGCAAATCGCGCTGTTAGCGGG
CCCATTAAGTTCTGTCTCGGCGCGTCTGCGTCTGGCTGGCTGGCATAAATATCTCACTCGCAATCAAATT
CAGCCGATAGCGGAACGGGAAGGCGACTGGAGTGCCATGTCCGGTTTTCAACAAACCATGCAAATGCTGA
ATGAGGGCATCGTTCCCACTGCGATGCTGGTTGCCAACGATCAGATGGCGCTGGGCGCAATGCGCGCCAT
TACCGAGTCCGGGCTGCGCGTTGGTGCGGATATCTCGGTAGTGGGATACGACGATACCGAAGATAGCTCA
TGTTATATCCCGCCGTTAACCACCATCAAACAGGATTTTCGCCTGCTGGGGCAAACCAGCGTGGACCGCT
TGCTGCAACTCTCTCAGGGCCAGGCGGTGAAGGGCAATCAGCTGTTGCCAGTCTCACTGGTGAAAAGAAA
AACCACCCTGGCGCCCAATACGCAAACCGCCTCTCCCCGCGCGTTGGCCGATTCATTAATGCAGCTGGCA
CGACAGGTTTCCCGACTGGAAAGCGGGCAGTGACTCATGACCAAAATCCCTTAACGTGAGTTACGCGCGC
GTCGTTCCACTGAGCGTCAGACCCCGTAGAAAAGATCAAAGGATCTTCTTGAGATCCTTTTTTTCTGCGC
GTAATCTGCTGCTTGCAAACAAAAAAACCACCGCTACCAGCGGTGGTTTGTTTGCCGGATCAAGAGCTAC
CAACTCTTTTTCCGAAGGTAACTGGCTTCAGCAGAGCGCAGATACCAAATACTGTTCTTCTAGTGTAGCC
GTAGTTAGCCCACCACTTCAAGAACTCTGTAGCACCGCCTACATACCTCGCTCTGCTAATCCTGTTACCA
GTGGCTGCTGCCAGTGGCGATAAGTCGTGTCTTACCGGGTTGGACTCAAGACGATAGTTACCGGATAAGG
CGCAGCGGTCGGGCTGAACGGGGGGTTCGTGCACACAGCCCAGCTTGGAGCGAACGACCTACACCGAACT
GAGATACCTACAGCGTGAGCTATGAGAAAGCGCCACGCTTCCCGAAGGGAGAAAGGCGGACAGGTATCCG
GTAAGCGGCAGGGTCGGAACAGGAGAGCGCACGAGGGAGCTTCCAGGGGGAAACGCCTGGTATCTTTATA
GTCCTGTCGGGTTTCGCCACCTCTGACTTGAGCGTCGATTTTTGTGATGCTCGTCAGGGGGGCGGAGCCT
ATGGAAAAACGCCAGCAACGCGGCCTTTTTACGGTTCCTGGCCTTTTGCTGGCCTTTTGCTCACATGTTC
TTTCCTGCGTTATCCCCTGATTCTGTGGATAACCGTATTACCGCCTTTGAGTGAGCTGATACCGCTCGCC
GCAGCCGAACGACCGAGCGCAGCGAGTCAGTGAGCGAGGAAGCGGAAGGCGAGAGTAGGGAACTGCCAGG
CATCAAACTAAGCAGAAGGCCCCTGACGGATGGCCTTTTTGCGTTTCTACAAACTCTTTCTGTGTTGTAA
AACGACGGCCAGTCTTAAGCTCGGGCCCCCTGGGCGGTTCTGATAACGAGTAATCGTTAATCCGCAAATA
ACGTAAAAACCCGCTTCGGCGGGTTTTTTTATGGGGGGAGTTTAGGGAAAGAGCATTTGTCAGAATATTT
AAGGGCGCCTGTCACTTTGCTTGATATATGAGAATTATTTAACCTTATAAATGAGAAAAAAGCAACGCAC
TTTAAATAAGATACGTTGCTTTTTCGATTGATGAACACCTATAATTAAACTATTCATCTATTATTTATGA
TTTTTTGTATATACAATATTTCTAGTTTGTTAAAGAGAATTAAGAAAATAAATCTCGAAAATAATAAAGG
GAAAATCAGTTATACTTATGACAACTTGACGGCTACATCATTCACTTTTTCTTCACAACCGGCACGGAAC
TCGCTCGGGCTGGCCCCGGTGCATTTTTTAAATACCCGCGAGAAATAGAGTTGATCGTCAAAACCAACAT
TGCGACCGACGGTGGCGATAGGCATCCGGGTGGTGCTCAAAAGCAGCTTCGCCTGGCTGATACGTTGGTC
CTCGCGCCAGCTTAAGACGCTAATCCCTAACTGCTGGCGGAAAAGATGTGACAGACGCGACGGCGACAAG
CAAACATGCTGTGCGACGCTGGCGATATCAAAATTGCTGTCTGCCAGGTGATCGCTGATGTACTGACAAG
CCTCGCGTACCCGATTATCCATCGGTGGATGGAGCGACTCGTTAATCGCTTCCATGCGCCGCAGTAACAA
TTGCTCAAGCAGATTTATCGCCAGCAGCTCCGAATAGCGCCCTTCCCCTTGCCCGGCGTTAATGATTTGC
CCAAACAGGTCGCTGAAATGCGGCTGGTGCGCTTCATCCGGGCGAAAGAACCCCGTATTGGCAAATATTG
ACGGCCAGTTAAGCCATTCATGCCAGTAGGCGCGCGGACGAAAGTAAACCCACTGGTGATACCATTCGCG
AGCCTCCGGATGACGACCGTAGTGATGAATCTCTCCTGGCGGGAACAGCAAAATATCACCCGGTCGGCAA
ACAAATTCTCGTCCCTGATTTTTCACCACCCCCTGACCGCGAATGGTGAGATTGAGAATATAACCTTTCA
TTCCCAGCGGTCGGTCGATAAAAAAATCGAGATAACCGTTGGCCTCAATCGGCGTTAAACCCGCCACCAG
ATGGGCATTAAACGAGTATCCCGGCAGCAGGGGATCATTTTGCGCTTCAGCCATATTCACCACCCTGAAT
TGACTCTCTTCCGGGCGCTATCATGCCATACCGCGAAAGGTTTTGCGCCATTCGATGGGCTTCCTAATGG
AATACGATGACATGTGGATGGGCAGTGGCCGGTTGTTACACGCCTACCGCGATGCTGAATGACCCGGACT
AAAGTGGCGAAAATTATGTACAACGTCGTGTTAGCTGCCTTTTAGCAATTTTATCCATAGACTTGTGAGC
GGATAACAATGATACTTGAATACATCTGGCGGTGATAAGGCGTTACCCAACATGAGTAAAGGAGAAGAAC
TTTTCACTAGAGTTGTCCCAATTCTTGTTGAATTAGACGGTGATGTTAATGGGCACAAATTTTCTGTCAG
TGGAGAGGGAGAAGGTGATGCAACATACGGAAAACTTACCCTTAAATTTATTTGCACTACTGGAAAACTA
CCAGTTCCGTGGCCAACACTTGTCACTACTCTCTCTTATGGTGTTCAATGCTTTTCGAGATACCCAGATC
ACATGAAACGGCATGACTTTTTCAAGAGTGCCATGCCCGAGGGTTATGTACAGGAAAGAACTATATTTTT
CAAAGATGACGGGAACTACAAGACACGTGCTGAAGTCAAGTTTGAAGGTGATACCCTTGTTAATAGAATC
GAGTTAAAAGGTGTTGATTTTAAAGAAGATGGAAACATTCTTGGACACAAATTGGAATACAACTATAACT
CACACAATGTATACATCATGGCAGACAAACAAAAGAATGGAATCAAAGCTAACTTCAAAGTTAGACACAA
CATTGAAGATGGAAGCGTTCAACTGGCAGACCATTATCAACAAAATACTCCAATTGGCGATGGCCCTGTC
CTTTTACCAGACAACCATTACCTGTCCACACAATCTGCCCTTTCGAAAGATCCCAACGAAAAGAGAGACC
ACATGGTCCTTCTTGAGTTTGTAACAGCTGCTGGGATTACACATGGCATGGATGAACTATACAAATAACC
CCAAGGGCGACACCCCCTAATTAGCCCGGGCGAAAGGCCCAGTCTTTCGACTGAGCCTTTCGTTTTATTT
GATGCCTGGCAGTTCCCTACTCTCGCATGGGGAGTCCCCACACTACCATCGGCGCTACGGCGTTTCACTT
CTGAGTTCGGCATGGGGTCAGGTGGGACCACCGCGCTACTGCCGCCAGGCAAACAAGGGGTGTTATGAGC
CATATTCAGGTATAAATGGGCTCGCGATAATGTTCAGAATTGGTTAATTGGTTGTAACACTGACCCCTAT
TTGTTTATTTTTCTAAATACATTCAAATATGTATCCGCTCATGAGACAATAACCCTGATAAATGCTTCAA
TAATATTGAAAAAGGAAGAATATGAGCCATATTCAACGGGAAACGTCGAGGCCGCGATTAAATTCCAACA
TGGATGCTGATTTATATGGGTATAAATGGGCTCGCGATAATGTCGGGCAATCAGGTGCGACAATCTATCG
CTTGTATGGGAAGCCCGATGCGCCAGAGTTGTTTCTGAAACATGGCAAAGGTAGCGTTGCCAATGATGTT
ACAGATGAGATGGTCAGACTAAACTGGCTGACGGAATTTATGCCACTTCCGACCATCAAGCATTTTATCC
GTACTCCTGATGATGCATGGTTACTCACCACTGCGATCCCCGGAAAAACAGCGTTCCAGGTATTAGAAGA
ATATCCTGATTCAGGTGAAAATATTGTTGATGCGCTGGCAGTGTTCCTGCGCCGGTTGCACTCGATTCCT
GTTTGTAATTGTCCTTTTAACAGCGATCGCGTATTTCGCCTCGCTCAGGCGCAATCACGAATGAATAACG
GTTTGGTTGATGCGAGTGATTTTGATGACGAGCGTAATGGCTGGCCTGTTGAACAAGTCTGGAAAGAAAT
GCATAAACTTTTGCCATTCTCACCGGATTCAGTCGTCACTCATGGTGATTTCTCACTTGATAACCTTATT
TTTGACGAGGGGAAATTAATAGGTTGTATTGATGTTGGACGAGTCGGAATCGCAGACCGATACCAGGATC
TTGCCATCCTATGGAACTGCCTCGGTGAGTTTTCTCCTTCATTACAGAAACGGCTTTTTCAAAAATATGG
TATTGATAATCCTGATATGAATAAATTGCAATTTCATTTGATGCTCGATGAGTTTTTCTAAGCGGCGCGC
CATCGAATGGCGCAAAACCTTTCGCGGTATGGCATGATAGCGCCCGGAAGAGAGTCAATTCAGGGTGGTG
AAT
